Addgene plasmid #212124: pETSUMO2_Bacteroidetes-bGSDM
Purpose: For expression of the bacterial gasdermin (bGSDM) encoded by a Bacteroidetes (metagenomic) species. Protein is expressed with an N-terminal SUMO2 tag.
Depositing lab: Philip Kranzusch. Depositing organization: Dana-Farber Cancer Institute. Publication: Bacterial gasdermins reveal an ancient mechanism of cell death. Johnson AG, Wein T, Mayer ML, Duncan-Lowey B, Yirmiya E, Oppenheimer-Shaanan Y, Amitai G, Sorek R, Kranzusch PJ. Science. 2022 Jan 14;375(6577):221-225. doi: 10.1126/science.abj8432. Epub 2022 Jan 13. PubMed 35025633.
Backbone
  Vector backbone: pETSUMO2
  Backbone size w/o insert (bp): 5932
  Total vector size (bp): 6736
  Vector type: Bacterial Expression
Growth in bacteria
  Bacterial resistance: Ampicillin, 100 μg/mL
  Growth temperature: 37°C
  Growth strain: DH5alpha
  Copy number: Low Copy
Gene/Insert
  Gene/Insert name: Bacteroidetes bGSDM (alt name: Bacteroidetes bacterial gasdermin)
  Species: Bacteroidetes (metagenomic)
  Insert size (bp): 798
  Mutation: N-terminal methionine deleted and replaced by single serine scar after SUMO2 tag cleavage.
  Promoter: T7
  Tag / fusion protein: 6xHis-SUMO2 (N terminal on backbone)
  Cloning method: Gibson Cloning
  Sequencing primers: 5′ GACGGGCAACCAATCAATGAAACAG; 3′ TATGCTAGTTATTGCTCAGCGGTG
Terms and licenses: Academic/Nonprofit Terms; Industry Terms: Not Available to Industry
How to cite: pETSUMO2_Bacteroidetes-bGSDM was a gift from Philip Kranzusch (Addgene plasmid # 212124 ; http://n2t.net/addgene:212124 ; RRID:Addgene_212124)
