[The description below was written by a language model from this plasmid's Addgene catalogue record and pLannotate feature annotations shown in this document.]
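Description:
pETSUMO2_Bacteroidetes-bGSDM is a bacterial expression plasmid built on the pETSUMO2 backbone, a pET-type vector for T7 RNA polymerase-driven protein production in E. coli. It is selected with ampicillin through the β-lactamase gene and replicates from a ColE1/pBR322-family origin. The rop gene and the bom mobility region are both present, consistent with the catalogue listing of low copy number. Several disrupted fragments of the tetracycline resistance gene and its promoter remain as pBR322 remnants and are not expected to confer resistance.

The expression cassette consists of a T7 promoter followed by a lac operator, the phage T7 gene 10 ribosome binding site, an N-terminal 6xHis tag, human SUMO2, the insert, and a T7 terminator. A plasmid-borne lacI gene supplies the repressor, so transcription stays off until it is induced with IPTG in a host that provides T7 RNA polymerase. The insert is a roughly 800 bp coding sequence for a bacterial gasdermin (bGSDM) from a metagenomic Bacteroidetes species, introduced by Gibson assembly. The annotation tool did not label the insert itself, but it should occupy the unannotated gap between the SUMO2 fragment and the terminator region. The short "SET1" hit just upstream of the terminator is probably a match to vector-derived T7 sequence rather than a deliberate solubility tag.

The native start methionine of the gasdermin was removed, so cleaving off the SUMO2 tag leaves a single serine scar at the N terminus. The 6xHis-SUMO2 fusion allows affinity purification, and SUMO fusions are commonly used to aid solubility. The plasmid is intended for recombinant production of this bGSDM, and the associated publication concerns bacterial gasdermins and their role in cell death.
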