Features (pLannotate 1.2.2; 20 found; start..end, strand, type, name):
    104..208     +  promoter       AmpR promoter: bla
    209..1069    +  CDS            AmpR: β-lactamase; bla; confers resistance to ampicillin, carbenicillin, and related antibiotics
   1240..1828    +  rep_origin     ori: high-copy-number ColE1/pMB1/pBR322/pUC origin of replication
   2014..2153    -  misc_feature   bom: basis of mobility region from pBR322
   2255..2446    -  CDS            rop: Rop protein, which maintains plasmids at low copy number; rop
   2463..2843    +  CDS            YPB1_ECOLX: Protein predicted: Swiss-Prot protein existence level 4. From Escherichia coli.
   3085..3709    -  CDS            TcR (fragment): tetracycline efflux protein; tet; confers resistance to tetracycline
   3724..3745    -  protein_bind   CAP binding site: CAP binding activates transcription in the presence of cAMP. E. coli catabolite activator protein
   3758..4839    -  CDS            lacI: lac repressor; lacI; The lac repressor binds to the lac operator to inhibit transcription in E. coli. This inhibition can be relieved by adding lactose or isopropyl-β-D-thiogalactopyranoside (IPTG).
   4840..4917    -  promoter       lacI promoter: lacI
   4925..5204    -  CDS            TcR (fragment): tetracycline efflux protein; tet; confers resistance to tetracycline
   5226..5244    +  promoter       T7 promoter: promoter for bacteriophage T7 RNA polymerase
   5245..5269    +  protein_bind   lac operator: The lac repressor binds to the lac operator to inhibit transcription in E. coli. This inhibition can be relieved by adding lactose or isopropyl-β-D-thiogalactopyranoside (IPTG). lac repressor encoded by lacI
   5285..5307    +  RBS            RBS: efficient ribosome binding site from bacteriophage T7 gene 10 (Olins and Rangwala, 1989)
   5327..5344    +  CDS            6xHis: 6xHis affinity tag
   5350..5601    +  CDS            SUMO2 (fragment): human small ubiquitin-related modifier 2
   6415..6465    +  CDS            SET1 (fragment): solubility-enhancement tag derived from T7 phage gene 10B
   6473..6520    +  terminator     T7 terminator: transcription terminator for bacteriophage T7 RNA polymerase
   6543..6647    -  CDS            TcR (fragment): tetracycline efflux protein; tet; confers resistance to tetracycline
   6695..6723    -  promoter       tet promoter: E. coli promoter for tetracycline efflux protein gene
>Addgene plasmid #212124 | pETSUMO2_Bacteroidetes-bGSDM | addgene full sequence | sequence record 419109 | Addgene NGS Result
TTCTTGAAGACGAAAGGGCCTCGTGATACGCCTATTTTTATAGGTTAATGTCATGATAATAATGGTTTCT
TAGACGTCAGGTGGCACTTTTCGGGGAAATGTGCGCGGAACCCCTATTTGTTTATTTTTCTAAATACATT
CAAATATGTATCCGCTCATGAGACAATAACCCTGATAAATGCTTCAATAATATTGAAAAAGGAAGAGTAT
GAGTATTCAACATTTCCGTGTCGCCCTTATTCCCTTTTTTGCGGCATTTTGCCTTCCTGTTTTTGCTCAC
CCAGAAACGCTGGTGAAAGTAAAAGATGCTGAAGATCAGTTGGGTGCACGAGTGGGTTACATCGAACTGG
ATCTCAACAGCGGTAAGATCCTTGAGAGTTTTCGCCCCGAAGAACGTTTTCCAATGATGAGCACTTTTAA
AGTTCTGCTATGTGGCGCGGTATTATCCCGTGTTGACGCCGGGCAAGAGCAACTCGGTCGCCGCATACAC
TATTCTCAGAATGACTTGGTTGAGTACTCACCAGTCACAGAAAAGCATCTTACGGATGGCATGACAGTAA
GAGAATTATGCAGTGCTGCCATAACCATGAGTGATAACACTGCGGCCAACTTACTTCTGACAACGATCGG
AGGACCGAAGGAGCTAACCGCTTTTTTGCACAACATGGGGGATCATGTAACTCGCCTTGATCGTTGGGAA
CCGGAGCTGAATGAAGCCATACCAAACGACGAGCGTGACACCACGATGCCTGCAGCAATGGCAACAACGT
TGCGCAAACTATTAACTGGCGAACTACTTACTCTAGCTTCCCGGCAACAATTAATAGACTGGATGGAGGC
GGATAAAGTTGCAGGACCACTTCTGCGCTCGGCCCTTCCGGCTGGCTGGTTTATTGCTGATAAATCTGGA
GCCGGTGAGCGTGGGTCTCGCGGTATCATTGCAGCACTGGGGCCAGATGGTAAGCCCTCCCGTATCGTAG
TTATCTACACGACGGGGAGTCAGGCAACTATGGATGAACGAAATAGACAGATCGCTGAGATAGGTGCCTC
ACTGATTAAGCATTGGTAACTGTCAGACCAAGTTTACTCATATATACTTTAGATTGATTTAAAACTTCAT
TTTTAATTTAAAAGGATCTAGGTGAAGATCCTTTTTGATAATCTCATGACCAAAATCCCTTAACGTGAGT
TTTCGTTCCACTGAGCGTCAGACCCCGTAGAAAAGATCAAAGGATCTTCTTGAGATCCTTTTTTTCTGCG
CGTAATCTGCTGCTTGCAAACAAAAAAACCACCGCTACCAGCGGTGGTTTGTTTGCCGGATCAAGAGCTA
CCAACTCTTTTTCCGAAGGTAACTGGCTTCAGCAGAGCGCAGATACCAAATACTGTCCTTCTAGTGTAGC
CGTAGTTAGGCCACCACTTCAAGAACTCTGTAGCACCGCCTACATACCTCGCTCTGCTAATCCTGTTACC
AGTGGCTGCTGCCAGTGGCGATAAGTCGTGTCTTACCGGGTTGGACTCAAGACGATAGTTACCGGATAAG
GCGCAGCGGTCGGGCTGAACGGGGGGTTCGTGCACACAGCCCAGCTTGGAGCGAACGACCTACACCGAAC
TGAGATACCTACAGCGTGAGCTATGAGAAAGCGCCACGCTTCCCGAAGGGAGAAAGGCGGACAGGTATCC
GGTAAGCGGCAGGGTCGGAACAGGAGAGCGCACGAGGGAGCTTCCAGGGGGAAACGCCTGGTATCTTTAT
AGTCCTGTCGGGTTTCGCCACCTCTGACTTGAGCGTCGATTTTTGTGATGCTCGTCAGGGGGGCGGAGCC
TATGGAAAAACGCCAGCAACGCGGCCTTTTTACGGTTCCTGGCCTTTTGCTGGCCTTTTGCTCACATGTT
CTTTCCTGCGTTATCCCCTGATTCTGTGGATAACCGTATTACCGCCTTTGAGTGAGCTGATACCGCTCGC
CGCAGCCGAACGACCGAGCGCAGCGAGTCAGTGAGCGAGGAAGCGGAAGAGCGCCTGATGCGGTATTTTC
TCCTTACGCATCTGTGCGGTATTTCACACCGCAATGGTGCACTCTCAGTACAATCTGCTCTGATGCCGCA
TAGTTAAGCCAGTATACACTCCGCTATCGCTACGTGACTGGGTCATGGCTGCGCCCCGACACCCGCCAAC
ACCCGCTGACGCGCCCTGACGGGCTTGTCTGCTCCCGGCATCCGCTTACAGACAAGCTGTGACCGTCTCC
GGGAGCTGCATGTGTCAGAGGTTTTCACCGTCATCACCGAAACGCGCGAGGCAGCTGCGGTAAAGCTCAT
CAGCGTGGTCGTGAAGCGATTCACAGATGTCTGCCTGTTCATCCGCGTCCAGCTCGTTGAGTTTCTCCAG
AAGCGTTAATGTCTGGCTTCTGATAAAGCGGGCCATGTTAAGGGCGGTTTTTTCCTGTTTGGTCACTGAT
GCCTCCGTGTAAGGGGGATTTCTGTTCATGGGGGTAATGATACCGATGAAACGAGAGAGGATGCTCACGA
TACGGGTTACTGATGATGAACATGCCCGGTTACTGGAACGTTGTGAGGGTAAACAACTGGCGGTATGGAT
GCGGCGGGACCAGAGAAAAATCACTCAGGGTCAATGCCAGCGCTTCGTTAATACAGATGTAGGTGTTCCA
CAGGGTAGCCAGCAGCATCCTGCGATGCAGATCCGGAACATAATGGTGCAGGGCGCTGACTTCCGCGTTT
CCAGACTTTACGAAACACGGAAACCGAAGACCATTCATGTTGTTGCTCAGGTCGCAGACGTTTTGCAGCA
GCAGTCGCTTCACGTTCGCTCGCGTATCGGTGATTCATTCTGCTAACCAGTAAGGCAACCCCGCCAGCCT
AGCCGGGTCCTCAACGACAGGAGCACGATCATGCGCACCCGTGGCCAGGACCCAACGCTGCCCGAGATGC
GCCGCGTGCGGCTGCTGGAGATGGCGGACGCGATGGATATGTTCTGCCAAGGGTTGGTTTGCGCATTCAC
AGTTCTCCGCAAGAATTGATTGGCTCCAATTCTTGGAGTGGTGAATCCGTTAGCGAGGTGCCGCCGGCTT
CCATTCAGGTCGAGGTGGCCCGGCTCCATGCACCGCGACGCAACGCGGGGAGGCAGACAAGGTATAGGGC
GGCGCCTACAATCCATGCCAACCCGTTCCATGTGCTCGCCGAGGCGGCATAAATCGCCGTGACGATCAGC
GGTCCAATGATCGAAGTTAGGCTGGTAAGAGCCGCGAGCGATCCTTGAAGCTGTCCCTGATGGTCGTCAT
CTACCTGCCTGGACAGCATGGCCTGCAACGCGGGCATCCCGATGCCGCCGGAAGCGAGAAGAATCATAAT
GGGGAAGGCCATCCAGCCTCGCGTCGCGAACGCCAGCAAGACGTAGCCCAGCGCGTCGGCCGCCATGCCG
GCGATAATGGCCTGCTTCTCGCCGAAACGTTTGGTGGCGGGACCAGTGACGAAGGCTTGAGCGAGGGCGT
GCAAGATTCCGAATACCGCAAGCGACAGGCCGATCATCGTCGCGCTCCAGCGAAAGCGGTCCTCGCCGAA
AATGACCCAGAGCGCTGCCGGCACCTGTCCTACGAGTTGCATGATAAAGAAGACAGTCATAAGTGCGGCG
ACGATAGTCATGCCCCGCGCCCACCGGAAGGAGCTGACTGGGTTGAAGGCTCTCAAGGGCATCGGTCGAG
ATCCCGGTGCCTAATGAGTGAGCTAACTTACATTAATTGCGTTGCGCTCACTGCCCGCTTTCCAGTCGGG
AAACTGTCGTGCCAGCTGCATTAATGAATCGGCCAACGCGCGGGGAGAGGCGGTTTGCGTATTGGGCGCC
AGGGTGGTTTTTCTTTTCACCAGTGAGACGGGCAACAGCTGATTGCCCTTCACCGCCTGGCCCTGAGAGA
GTTGCAGCAAGCGGTCCACGCTGGTTTGCCCCAGCAGGCGAAAATCCTGTTTGATGGTGGTTAACGGCGG
GATATAACATGAGCTGTCTTCGGTATCGTCGTATCCCACTACCGAGATATCCGCACCAACGCGCAGCCCG
GACTCGGTAATGGCGCGCATTGCGCCCAGCGCCATCTGATCGTTGGCAACCAGCATCGCAGTGGGAACGA
TGCCCTCATTCAGCATTTGCATGGTTTGTTGAAAACCGGACATGGCACTCCAGTCGCCTTCCCGTTCCGC
TATCGGCTGAATTTGATTGCGAGTGAGATATTTATGCCAGCCAGCCAGACGCAGACGCGCCGAGACAGAA
CTTAATGGGCCCGCTAACAGCGCGATTTGCTGGTGACCCAATGCGACCAGATGCTCCACGCCCAGTCGCG
TACCGTCTTCATGGGAGAAAATAATACTGTTGATGGGTGTCTGGTCAGAGACATCAAGAAATAACGCCGG
AACATTAGTGCAGGCAGCTTCCACAGCAATGGCATCCTGGTCATCCAGCGGATAGTTAATGATCAGCCCA
CTGACGCGTTGCGCGAGAAGATTGTGCACCGCCGCTTTACAGGCTTCGACGCCGCTTCGTTCTACCATCG
ACACCACCACGCTGGCACCCAGTTGATCGGCGCGAGATTTAATCGCCGCGACAATTTGCGACGGCGCGTG
CAGGGCCAGACTGGAGGTGGCAACGCCAATCAGCAACGACTGTTTGCCCGCCAGTTGTTGTGCCACGCGG
TTGGGAATGTAATTCAGCTCCGCCATCGCCGCTTCCACTTTTTCCCGCGTTTTCGCAGAAACGTGGCTGG
CCTGGTTCACCACGCGGGAAACGGTCTGATAAGAGACACCGGCATACTCTGCGACATCGTATAACGTTAC
TGGTTTCACATTCACCACCCTGAATTGACTCTCTTCCGGGCGCTATCATGCCATACCGCGAAAGGTTTTG
CGCCATTCGATGGTGTCCGGGATCTCGACGCTCTCCCTTATGCGACTCCTGCATTAGGAAGCAGCCCAGT
AGTAGGTTGAGGCCGTTGAGCACCGCCGCCGCAAGGAATGGTGCATGCAAGGAGATGGCGCCCAACAGTC
CCCCGGCCACGGGGCCTGCCACCATACCCACGCCGAAACAAGCGCTCATGAGCCCGAAGTGGCGAGCCCG
ATCTTCCCCATCGGTGATGTCGGCGATATAGGCGCCAGCAACCGCACCTGTGGCGCCGGTGATGCCGGCC
ACGATGCGTCCGGCGTAGAGGATCGAGATCTCGATCCCGCGAAATTAATACGACTCACTATAGGGGAATT
GTGAGCGGATAACAATTCCCCTCTAGAGAGCTCTTTTGTTTAACTTTAAGAAGGAGATATACATATGGGT
TCTTCTCACCATCACCATCACCATGGTTCAGGAGTCAAGACTGAGAACAACGATCATATTAATTTGAAGG
TGGCGGGGCAGGATGGTTCTGTGGTGCAGTTTAAGATTAAGAGGCATACACCACTTAGTAAACTAATGAA
AGCCTATTGTGAACGACAGGGATTGTCAATGAGGCAGATCAGATTCCGATTTGACGGGCAACCAATCAAT
GAAACAGACACACCTGCACAGTTGGAAATGGAGGATGAAGATACAATTGATGTGTTTCAACAGCAGACGG
GTGGATCCATCAAGTACCTGCAATCCCACTTAGAAGAGCAAGGATACTTGTTTGTCACTCTGCCCAAGCC
CGATTTAGCCCCCCTTCAGTTGCTCACTGAGTACAAAGGGCACTTGGAGGAATACGATGGCAGCTTGCTA
GACCTATTCGAGCCAGATGGATCGCCATTTCCCATACGAGATCGCCAATTGCCAAACTTCAGTGGACAAC
AGCTACTGCAAACTGATTGGTCAGCGGGCGCAGATTTGCTGCATGGGCTCTTTAAGCTTTTTCAGCAAAA
AGAAGATAAGCTAAAAGCCAGCCTAAGCGGAATGAAAGGCTTGGTCCTATCCTTTGCTTACGAAAACATC
GAAGAAGAACGGGTCAGCGAGCAAGCCCTTGATAATTTCCTGGCTGGAGCGATGCCTAAAAAAGAAGGCT
TTCAGCGCTCGGTGGAGCGGTTGCAAGATGGAGAGCTGTATGTATTAACCTCTGTAATGCGCAGCAATCA
ATTTACCGTTACCATCGACTGTCAACGTGAAGACCAGGGCAAGCTAGAAGCTGCCGTAGCAGAAATCGTA
GATGCCCACGCCAGCATTGAGCGTAAGCAGAGCAATAGCTTTAGTCTGCAAACAGAAGGAGAACAGGCCT
TCGTCTTCGCCTGCCGGGCCGCACAAGTGCTTTACAACAAAAAGCAGTGGTTCCAATTTTGGAAAAAAGA
CAAGGATGGCTTCCGCATTGAAAAGCGGGAAGGCATGGTGGTGAGAGGGGAGGAGGATTTTTCGGTGCAG
CCGCTGCAAGCACCCAGCGGTTTGCTAAAATTGTGATAAGCGGCCGCTGCTAACAAAGCCCGAAAGGAAG
CTGAGTTGGCTGCTGCCACCGCTGAGCAATAACTAGCATAACCCCTTGGGGCCTCTAAACGGGTCTTGAG
GGGTTTTTTGCTGAAAGGAGGAACTATATCCGGATATCCCGCAAGAGGCCCGGCAGTACCGGCATAACCA
AGCCTATGCCTACAGCATCCAGGGTGACGGTGCCGAGGATGACGATGAGTGCATTGTTAGATTTCATACA
CGGTGCCTGACTGCGTTAGCAATTTAACTGTGATAAACTACCGCATTAAAGCTTATCGATGATAAGCTGT
CAAACATGAGAA
